Addgene plasmid #214145: pcDNA3.1-Zeo-mEGFP
Purpose: Expresses the monomeric EGFP in eukaryotic cells
Depositing lab: Bertrand Collet. Depositing organization: INRAE Jouy-en-Josas. Publication: Salmonid Double-stranded RNA-Dependent Protein Kinase Activates Apoptosis and Inhibits Protein Synthesis. Chaumont L, Peruzzi M, Huetz F, Raffy C, Le Hir J, Minke J, Boudinot P, Collet B. J Immunol. 2024 Jul 26:ji2400076. doi: 10.4049/jimmunol.2400076. PubMed 39058317.
Backbone
  Vector backbone: pcDNA3.1-Zeo
  Backbone manufacturer: Thermofisher
  Backbone size w/o insert (bp): 4901
  Total vector size (bp): 5711
  Vector type: Mammalian Expression
  Selectable markers: Zeocin
Growth in bacteria
  Bacterial resistance: Ampicillin, 100 μg/mL
  Growth temperature: 37°C
  Growth strain: DH5alpha
  Copy number: High Copy
Gene/Insert
  Gene/Insert name: mEGFP
  Species: Aequorea victoria
  Insert size (bp): 810
  Mutation: A207K L221K F223R
  Promoter: CMV
  Cloning method: Restriction Enzyme; 5′ cloning site XhoI (not destroyed); 3′ cloning site EcoRV (not destroyed)
  Sequencing primers: 5′ GGCTAACTAGAGAACCCACTG; 3′ GGCAACTAGAAGGCACAGTC
Terms and licenses: Academic/Nonprofit Terms; Industry Terms: Not Available to Industry
How to cite: pcDNA3.1-Zeo-mEGFP was a gift from Bertrand Collet (Addgene plasmid # 214145 ; http://n2t.net/addgene:214145 ; RRID:Addgene_214145)
