[The description below was written by a language model from this plasmid's Addgene catalogue record and pLannotate feature annotations shown in this document.]
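Description:
pcDNA3.1-Zeo-mEGFP is a mammalian expression plasmid of about 5.7 kb, built on the commercial pcDNA3.1-Zeo backbone, that drives constitutive expression of monomeric enhanced GFP in eukaryotic cells. It is maintained in E. coli as a high-copy plasmid through a ColE1/pUC-type origin and selected with ampicillin via the bla (AmpR) gene and its own promoter. An f1 origin is also present, which in principle allows single-stranded DNA production.

The payload is an Aequorea victoria-derived, mammalian codon-optimized mEGFP coding sequence inserted between the XhoI and EcoRV sites of the polylinker. It sits downstream of the human cytomegalovirus immediate-early enhancer and promoter and is followed by the bovine growth hormone polyadenylation signal. A T7 promoter between the CMV promoter and the insert permits in vitro transcription or serves as a sequencing anchor. The catalogue lists three substitutions (A207K, L221K, F223R), whereas the automated annotation recognises the ORF as the A206K monomerizing variant. The A206K/A207K difference probably reflects residue-numbering conventions, and these changes are of the kind used to suppress the weak dimerization of GFP.

A second cassette provides selection in eukaryotic cells. The SV40 enhancer/early promoter, paired with the bacterial EM7 promoter, drives the Sh ble gene, followed by the SV40 polyadenylation signal, conferring Zeocin resistance for stable line generation. The short HIV-1 LTR, lacI, ble and lac promoter/operator hits in the feature table appear to be backbone remnants or partial annotation matches rather than functional parts.

The construct is suited to use as a fluorescent reporter, transfection control or stable-selection marker. The associated work concerns salmonid protein kinase R, apoptosis and inhibition of protein synthesis.
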