Features (pLannotate 1.2.2; 21 found; start..end, strand, type, name):
     49..101     -  misc_feature   bom (fragment): basis of mobility region from pBR322
    256..635     +  enhancer       CMV enhancer: human cytomegalovirus immediate early enhancer
    636..839     +  promoter       CMV promoter: human cytomegalovirus (CMV) immediate early promoter
    835..868     +  LTR            5' LTR (truncated) (fragment): truncated 5' long terminal repeat (LTR) from HIV-1
    884..902     +  promoter       T7 promoter: promoter for bacteriophage T7 RNA polymerase
    948..1661    +  CDS            mEGFP: enhanced GFP with monomerizing A206K mutation (Zacharias et al., 2002) mammalian codon-optimized
   1745..1969    +  polyA_signal   bGH poly(A) signal: bovine growth hormone polyadenylation signal
   1973..1994    +  promoter       SV40 promoter (fragment): SV40 enhancer and early promoter
   2015..2443    +  rep_origin     f1 ori (sequence partly withheld): f1 bacteriophage origin of replication; arrow indicates direction of (+) strand synthesis
   2457..2786    +  promoter       SV40 promoter: SV40 enhancer and early promoter
   2834..2881    +  promoter       EM7 promoter: synthetic bacterial promoter&nbsp
   2900..3274    +  CDS            BleoR: antibiotic-binding protein; Sh ble from Streptoalloteichus hindustanus; confers resistance to bleomycin, phleomycin, and Zeocin™
   3284..3409    +  CDS            ble (fragment): BLE_KLEPN - Experimental evidence at protein level: Swiss-Prot protein existence level 1. Binding protein with a strong affinity to the bleomycin family of antibiotics. Binds to CL990; an antimitotic-antibiotic compound. From Klebsiella pneumoniae.
   3404..3525    +  polyA_signal   SV40 poly(A) signal: SV40 polyadenylation signal
   3598..3614    -  protein_bind   lac operator: The lac repressor binds to the lac operator to inhibit transcription in E. coli. This inhibition can be relieved by adding lactose or isopropyl-β-D-thiogalactopyranoside (IPTG). lac repressor encoded by lacI
   3622..3652    -  promoter       lac promoter: promoter for the E. coli lac operon
   3667..3688    -  protein_bind   CAP binding site: CAP binding activates transcription in the presence of cAMP. E. coli catabolite activator protein
   3701..3793    -  CDS            lacI (fragment): lac repressor; lacI; The lac repressor binds to the lac operator to inhibit transcription in E. coli. This inhibition can be relieved by adding lactose or isopropyl-β-D-thiogalactopyranoside (IPTG).
   3976..4564    -  rep_origin     ori: high-copy-number ColE1/pMB1/pBR322/pUC origin of replication
   4735..5595    -  CDS            AmpR: β-lactamase; bla; confers resistance to ampicillin, carbenicillin, and related antibiotics
   5596..5700    -  promoter       AmpR promoter: bla
>Addgene plasmid #214145 | pcDNA3.1-Zeo-mEGFP | addgene full sequence | sequence record 423970 | Addgene NGS Result
CGAAAAGTGCCACCTGACGTCGACGGATCGGGAGATCTCCCGATCCCCTATGGTGCACTCTCAGTACAAT
CTGCTCTGATGCCGCATAGTTAAGCCAGTATCTGCTCCCTGCTTGTGTGTTGGAGGTCGCTGAGTAGTGC
GCGAGCAAAATTTAAGCTACAACAAGGCAAGGCTTGACCGACAATTGCATGAAGAATCTGCTTAGGGTTA
GGCGTTTTGCGCTGCTTCGCGATGTACGGGCCAGATATACGCGTTGACATTGATTATTGACTAGTTATTA
ATAGTAATCAATTACGGGGTCATTAGTTCATAGCCCATATATGGAGTTCCGCGTTACATAACTTACGGTA
AATGGCCCGCCTGGCTGACCGCCCAACGACCCCCGCCCATTGACGTCAATAATGACGTATGTTCCCATAG
TAACGCCAATAGGGACTTTCCATTGACGTCAATGGGTGGAGTATTTACGGTAAACTGCCCACTTGGCAGT
ACATCAAGTGTATCATATGCCAAGTACGCCCCCTATTGACGTCAATGACGGTAAATGGCCCGCCTGGCAT
TATGCCCAGTACATGACCTTATGGGACTTTCCTACTTGGCAGTACATCTACGTATTAGTCATCGCTATTA
CCATGGTGATGCGGTTTTGGCAGTACATCAATGGGCGTGGATAGCGGTTTGACTCACGGGGATTTCCAAG
TCTCCACCCCATTGACGTCAATGGGAGTTTGTTTTGGCACCAAAATCAACGGGACTTTCCAAAATGTCGT
AACAACTCCGCCCCATTGACGCAAATGGGCGGTAGGCGTGTACGGTGGGAGGTCTATATAAGCAGAGCTC
TCTGGCTAACTAGAGAACCCACTGCTTACTGGCTTATCGAAATTAATACGACTCACTATAGGGAGACCCA
AGCTGGCTAGCGTTTAAACGGGCCCTCTAGACTCGAGATGGTGAGCAAGGGCGAGCTGTTCACCGGGGTG
GTGCCCATCCTGGTCGAGCTGGACGGCGACGTAAACGGCCACAAGTTCAGCGTGTCCGGCGAGGGCGAGG
GCGATGCCACCTACGGCAAGCTGACCCTGAAGTTCATCTGCACCACCGGCAAGCTGCCCGTGCCCTGGCC
CACCCTCGTGACCACCCTGACCTACGGCGTGCAGTGCTTCAGCCGCTACCCCGACCACATGAAGCAGCAC
GACTTCTTCAAGTCCGCCATGCCCGAAGGCTACGTCCAGGAGCGCACCATCTTCTTCAAGGACGACGGCA
ACTACAAGACCCGCGCCGAGGTGAAGTTCGAGGGCGACACCCTGGTGAACCGCATCGAGCTGAAGGGCAT
CGACTTCAAGGAGGACGGCAACATCCTGGGGCACAAGCTGGAGTACAACTACAACAGCCACAACGTCTAT
ATCATGGCCGACAAGCAGAAGAACGGCATCAAGGTGAACTTCAAGATCCGCCACAACATCGAGGACGGCA
GCGTGCAGCTCGCCGACCACTACCAGCAGAACACCCCCATCGGCGACGGCCCCGTGCTGCTGCCCGACAA
CCACTACCTGAGCACCCAGTCCAAGCTGAGCAAAGACCCCAACGAGAAGCGCGATCACATGGTCCTGAAG
GAGCGCGTGACCGCCGCCGGGATCACTCTCGGCATGGACGAGCTGTACAAGGATATCTGCAGAATTCCAC
CACACTGGACTAGTGGATCCGAGCTCGGTACCAAGCTTAAGTTTAAACCGCTGATCAGCCTCGACTGTGC
CTTCTAGTTGCCAGCCATCTGTTGTTTGCCCCTCCCCCGTGCCTTCCTTGACCCTGGAAGGTGCCACTCC
CACTGTCCTTTCCTAATAAAATGAGGAAATTGCATCGCATTGTCTGAGTAGGTGTCATTCTATTCTGGGG
GGTGGGGTGGGGCAGGACAGCAAGGGGGAGGATTGGGAAGACAATAGCAGGCATGCTGGGGATGCGGTGG
GCTCTATGGCTTCTGAGGCGGAAAGAACCAGCTGGGGCTCTAGGGGGTATCCCC
[124 nt withheld, positions 2015-2138]
C
[91 nt withheld, positions 2140-2230]
A
[49 nt withheld, positions 2232-2280]
CCTTTGACGTTGGAGTCCACGTTCTTT
[37 nt withheld, positions 2308-2344]
ACCCTATCTCGGTCTATTCTTTTGATTTATAAGGGATTTTGCCGATTTCGGCCTATTGGTTAAAAAATGA
GCTGATTTAACAAAAATTTAACGCGAATTAATTCTGTGGAATGTGTGTCAGTTAGGGTGTGGAAAGTCCC
CAGGCTCCCCAGCAGGCAGAAGTATGCAAAGCATGCATCTCAATTAGTCAGCAACCAGGTGTGGAAAGTC
CCCAGGCTCCCCAGCAGGCAGAAGTATGCAAAGCATGCATCTCAATTAGTCAGCAACCATAGTCCCGCCC
CTAACTCCGCCCATCCCGCCCCTAACTCCGCCCAGTTCCGCCCATTCTCCGCCCCATGGCTGACTAATTT
TTTTTATTTATGCAGAGGCCGAGGCCGCCTCTGCCTCTGAGCTATTCCAGAAGTAGTGAGGAGGCTTTTT
TGGAGGCCTAGGCTTTTGCAAAAAGCTCCCGGGAGCTTGTATATCCATTTTCGGATCTGATCAGCACGTG
TTGACAATTAATCATCGGCATAGTATATCGGCATAGTATAATACGACAAGGTGAGGAACTAAACCATGGC
CAAGTTGACCAGTGCCGTTCCGGTGCTCACCGCGCGCGACGTCGCCGGAGCGGTCGAGTTCTGGACCGAC
CGGCTCGGGTTCTCCCGGGACTTCGTGGAGGACGACTTCGCCGGTGTGGTCCGGGACGACGTGACCCTGT
TCATCAGCGCGGTCCAGGACCAGGTGGTGCCGGACAACACCCTGGCCTGGGTGTGGGTGCGCGGCCTGGA
CGAGCTGTACGCCGAGTGGTCGGAGGTCGTGTCCACGAACTTCCGGGACGCCTCCGGGCCGGCCATGACC
GAGATCGGCGAGCAGCCGTGGGGGCGGGAGTTCGCCCTGCGCGACCCGGCCGGCAACTGCGTGCACTTCG
TGGCCGAGGAGCAGGACTGACACGTGCTACGAGATTTCGATTCCACCGCCGCCTTCTATGAAAGGTTGGG
CTTCGGAATCGTTTTCCGGGACGCCGGCTGGATGATCCTCCAGCGCGGGGATCTCATGCTGGAGTTCTTC
GCCCACCCCAACTTGTTTATTGCAGCTTATAATGGTTACAAATAAAGCAATAGCATCACAAATTTCACAA
ATAAAGCATTTTTTTCACTGCATTCTAGTTGTGGTTTGTCCAAACTCATCAATGTATCTTATCATGTCTG
TATACCGTCGACCTCTAGCTAGAGCTTGGCGTAATCATGGTCATAGCTGTTTCCTGTGTGAAATTGTTAT
CCGCTCACAATTCCACACAACATACGAGCCGGAAGCATAAAGTGTAAAGCCTGGGGTGCCTAATGAGTGA
GCTAACTCACATTAATTGCGTTGCGCTCACTGCCCGCTTTCCAGTCGGGAAACCTGTCGTGCCAGCTGCA
TTAATGAATCGGCCAACGCGCGGGGAGAGGCGGTTTGCGTATTGGGCGCTCTTCCGCTTCCTCGCTCACT
GACTCGCTGCGCTCGGTCGTTCGGCTGCGGCGAGCGGTATCAGCTCACTCAAAGGCGGTAATACGGTTAT
CCACAGAATCAGGGGATAACGCAGGAAAGAACATGTGAGCAAAAGGCCAGCAAAAGGCCAGGAACCGTAA
AAAGGCCGCGTTGCTGGCGTTTTTCCATAGGCTCCGCCCCCCTGACGAGCATCACAAAAATCGACGCTCA
AGTCAGAGGTGGCGAAACCCGACAGGACTATAAAGATACCAGGCGTTTCCCCCTGGAAGCTCCCTCGTGC
GCTCTCCTGTTCCGACCCTGCCGCTTACCGGATACCTGTCCGCCTTTCTCCCTTCGGGAAGCGTGGCGCT
TTCTCATAGCTCACGCTGTAGGTATCTCAGTTCGGTGTAGGTCGTTCGCTCCAAGCTGGGCTGTGTGCAC
GAACCCCCCGTTCAGCCCGACCGCTGCGCCTTATCCGGTAACTATCGTCTTGAGTCCAACCCGGTAAGAC
ACGACTTATCGCCACTGGCAGCAGCCACTGGTAACAGGATTAGCAGAGCGAGGTATGTAGGCGGTGCTAC
AGAGTTCTTGAAGTGGTGGCCTAACTACGGCTACACTAGAAGAACAGTATTTGGTATCTGCGCTCTGCTG
AAGCCAGTTACCTTCGGAAAAAGAGTTGGTAGCTCTTGATCCGGCAAACAAACCACCGCTGGTAGCGGTG
GTTTTTTTGTTTGCAAGCAGCAGATTACGCGCAGAAAAAAAGGATCTCAAGAAGATCCTTTGATCTTTTC
TACGGGGTCTGACGCTCAGTGGAACGAAAACTCACGTTAAGGGATTTTGGTCATGAGATTATCAAAAAGG
ATCTTCACCTAGATCCTTTTAAATTAAAAATGAAGTTTTAAATCAATCTAAAGTATATATGAGTAAACTT
GGTCTGACAGTTACCAATGCTTAATCAGTGAGGCACCTATCTCAGCGATCTGTCTATTTCGTTCATCCAT
AGTTGCCTGACTCCCCGTCGTGTAGATAACTACGATACGGGAGGGCTTACCATCTGGCCCCAGTGCTGCA
ATGATACCGCGAGACCCACGCTCACCGGCTCCAGATTTATCAGCAATAAACCAGCCAGCCGGAAGGGCCG
AGCGCAGAAGTGGTCCTGCAACTTTATCCGCCTCCATCCAGTCTATTAATTGTTGCCGGGAAGCTAGAGT
AAGTAGTTCGCCAGTTAATAGTTTGCGCAACGTTGTTGCCATTGCTACAGGCATCGTGGTGTCACGCTCG
TCGTTTGGTATGGCTTCATTCAGCTCCGGTTCCCAACGATCAAGGCGAGTTACATGATCCCCCATGTTGT
GCAAAAAAGCGGTTAGCTCCTTCGGTCCTCCGATCGTTGTCAGAAGTAAGTTGGCCGCAGTGTTATCACT
CATGGTTATGGCAGCACTGCATAATTCTCTTACTGTCATGCCATCCGTAAGATGCTTTTCTGTGACTGGT
GAGTACTCAACCAAGTCATTCTGAGAATAGTGTATGCGGCGACCGAGTTGCTCTTGCCCGGCGTCAATAC
GGGATAATACCGCGCCACATAGCAGAACTTTAAAAGTGCTCATCATTGGAAAACGTTCTTCGGGGCGAAA
ACTCTCAAGGATCTTACCGCTGTTGAGATCCAGTTCGATGTAACCCACTCGTGCACCCAACTGATCTTCA
GCATCTTTTACTTTCACCAGCGTTTCTGGGTGAGCAAAAACAGGAAGGCAAAATGCCGCAAAAAAGGGAA
TAAGGGCGACACGGAAATGTTGAATACTCATACTCTTCCTTTTTCAATATTATTGAAGCATTTATCAGGG
TTATTGTCTCATGAGCGGATACATATTTGAATGTATTTAGAAAAATAAACAAATAGGGGTTCCGCGCACA
TTTCCC
